Addgene plasmid #55296: mTagBFP2-Fibrillarin-7
Purpose: Localization: Nucleoli, Excitation: 399, Emission: 456
Depositing lab: Michael Davidson. Depositing organization: Florida State University, Tallahassee. Publication: An enhanced monomeric blue fluorescent protein with the high chemical stability of the chromophore. Subach OM, Cranfill PJ, Davidson MW, Verkhusha VV. PLoS One. 2011;6(12):e28674. Epub 2011 Dec 8. 10.1371/journal.pone.0028674 PubMed 22174863.
Backbone
  Vector backbone: mTagBFP2
  Backbone size w/o insert (bp): 4750
  Vector type: Mammalian Expression
  Selectable markers: Neomycin (select with G418)
Growth in bacteria
  Bacterial resistance: Kanamycin, 50 μg/mL
  Growth temperature: 37°C
  Growth strain: DH5alpha
  Copy number: High Copy
Gene/Insert
  Gene/Insert name: Fibrillarin (alt name: NM_001436.3)
  Species: H. sapiens (human)
  Mutation: R36Q, S66F
  Promoter: CMV
  Tag / fusion protein: mTagBFP2 (N terminal on backbone)
  Cloning method: Unknown
  Sequencing primers: 5′ CMV-F; 3′ SV40pA-R
Terms and licenses: Academic/Nonprofit Terms; Industry Terms
Depositor comments: . Excitation = 399; Emission = 456
How to cite: mTagBFP2-Fibrillarin-7 was a gift from Michael Davidson (Addgene plasmid # 55296)
