[The description below was written by a language model from this plasmid's Addgene catalogue record.]
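Description:
mTagBFP2-Fibrillarin-7 is a mammalian expression plasmid built on an mTagBFP2 fluorescent-protein backbone of about 4.75 kb (excluding the insert). It is designed to label nucleoli with a blue fluorescent marker. The plasmid is propagated in E. coli as a high-copy construct under kanamycin selection. It also carries a neomycin resistance marker, so transfected mammalian cells can be selected with G418, for example to derive stable lines. The record does not name the origin of replication or provide a feature table, so the finer layout of the backbone is not documented here.

The payload is human fibrillarin, a nucleolar protein, expressed from the CMV promoter, which gives strong constitutive transcription in most mammalian cell types. mTagBFP2 is supplied by the backbone and sits at the N terminus of the insert, so the product is a single mTagBFP2–fibrillarin fusion. The use of an SV40 polyA reverse sequencing primer suggests that an SV40 polyadenylation signal lies downstream of the fusion. The "7" in the name is not explained in the record. The fibrillarin sequence carries two recorded amino-acid substitutions, R36Q and S66F, relative to the reference transcript, and their functional significance is not stated.

mTagBFP2 is a monomeric blue fluorescent protein with enhanced chemical stability of its chromophore, and the record lists excitation at 399 nm and emission at 456 nm. Fibrillarin targets the fusion to nucleoli, making the construct a localization marker for live- or fixed-cell fluorescence imaging. Its blue emission suits it to multicolour experiments alongside green and red reporters.
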