>Addgene plasmid #55296 | mTagBFP2-Fibrillarin-7 | depositor partial sequence | sequence record 85701 | insert sequence
ACGTCAGATCCGCTAGCGGTGGCCACCATGGTGTCTAAGGGCGAAGAGCTGATTAAGGAGAACATGCACA
TGAAGCTGTACATGGAGGGCACCGTGGACAACCATCACTTCAAGTGCACATCCGAGGGCGAAGGCAAGCC
CTACGAGGGCACCCAGACCATGAGAATCAAGGTGGTCGAGGGCGGCCCTCTCCCCTTCGCCTTCGACATC
CTGGCTACTAGCTTCCTCTACGGCAGCAAGACCTTCATCAACCACACCCAGGGCATCCCCGACTTCTTCA
AGCAGTCCTTCCCTGAGGGCTTCACATGGGAGAGAGTCACCACATACGAAGACGGGGGCGTGCTGACCGC
TACCCAGGACACCAGCCTCCAGGACGGCTGCCTCATCTACAACGTCAAGATCAGAGGGGTGAACTTCACA
TCCAACGGCCCTGTGATGCAGAAGAAAACACTCGGCTGGGAGGCCTTCACCGAGACGCTGTACCCCGCTG
ACGGCGGCCTGGAAGGCAGAAACGACATGGCCCTGAAGCTCGTGGGCGGGAGCCATCTGATCGCAAACGC
CAAGACCACATATAGATCCAAGAAACCCGCTAAGAACCTCAAGATGCCTGGCGTCTACTATGTGGACTAC
AGACTGGAAAGAATCAAGGAGGCCAACAACGAGACCTACGTCGAGCAGCACGAGGTGGCAGTGGCCAGAT
ACTGCGACCTCCCTAGCAAACTGGGGCACAAGCTTAATTCCGGACTCAGATCTCGAGCCATGAAGCCAGG
ATTCAGTCCCCGTGGGGGTGGCTTTGGCGGCCGAGGGGGCTTTGGTGACCGTGGTGGTCGTGGAGGCCGA
GGGGGCTTTGGCGGGGGCCGAGGCCAAGGCGGAGGCTTTAGAGGTCGTGGACGAGGAGGAGGTGGAGGCG
GCGGCGGCGGTGGAGGAGGAGGAAGAGGTGGTGGAGGCTTCCATTTTGGTGGCAACCGGGGTCGTGGTCG
GGGAGGAAAAAGAGGAAACCAGTCGGGGAAGAATGTGATGGTGGAGCCGCATCGGCATGAGGGTGTCTTC
ATTTGTCGGGGAAAGGAAGATGCACTGGTCACCAAGAACCTGGTCCCTGGGGAATCAGTTTATGGAGAGA
AGAGAGTCTCGATTTCGGAAGGAGATGACAAAATTGAGTACCGAGCCTGGAACCCCTTCCGCTCCAAGCT
TGCAGCAGCAATCCTGGGTGGTGTGGACCAGATCCACATCAAACCGGGGGCTAAGGTTCTCTACCTCGGG
GCTGCCTCGGGCACCACGGTCTCCCATGTCTCTGACATCGTTGGTCCGGATGGTCTAGTCTATGCAGTCG
AGTTCTCCCACCGCTCTGGCCGTGACCTCATTAACTTGGCCAAGAAGAGGACCAACATCATTCCTGTGAT
CGAGGATGCTCGACACCCACACAAATACCGCATGCTCATCGCAATGGTGGATGTGATCTTTGCTGATGTG
GCCCAGCCAGACCAGACCCGGATTGTGGCCCTGAATGCCCACACCTTCCTGCGTAATGGAGGACACTTTG
TGATTTCCATTAAGGCCAACTGCATTGACTCCACAGCCTCAGCCGAGGCCGTGTTTGCCTCCGAAGTGAA
AAAGATGCAACAGGAGAACATGAAGCCGCAGGAGCAGTTGACCCTTGAGCCATATGAAAGAGACCATGCC
GTGGTCGTGGGAGTGTACAGGCCACCCCCCAAGGTGAAGAACTGAGGATCCACCGGATCTAGATAACTGA
TCATAATCAGCCATACCACAT
