>Addgene plasmid #55296 | mTagBFP2-Fibrillarin-7 | addgene partial sequence | sequence record 99258 | BFP-F 5'-CCTTCACCGAGACGCTGTA-3'
AACGACATGGCCCTGAAGCTCGTGGGCGGGAGCCATCTGATCGCAAACGCCAAGACCACATATAGATCCA
AGAAACCCGCTAAGAACCTCAAGATGCCTGGCGTCTACTATGTGGACTACAGACTGGAAAGAATCAAGGA
GGCCAACAACGAGACCTACGTCGAGCAGCACGAGGTGGCAGTGGCCAGATACTGCGACCTCCCTAGCAAA
CTGGGGCACAAGCTTAATTCCGGACTCAGATCTCGAGCCATGAAGCCAGGATTCAGTCCCCGTGGGGGTG
GCTTTGGCGGCCGAGGGGGCTTTGGTGACCGTGGTGGTCGTGGAGGCCGAGGGGGCTTTGGCGGGGGCCG
AGGCCAAGGCGGAGGCTTTAGAGGTCGTGGACGAGGAGGAGGTGGAGGCGGCGGCGGCGGTGGAGGAGGA
GGAAGAGGTGGTGGAGGCTTCCATTTTGGTGGCAACCGGGGTCGTGGTCGGGGAGGAAAAAGAGGAAACC
AGTCGGGGAAGAATGTGATGGTGGAGCCGCATCGGCATGAGGGTGTCTTCATTTGTCGGGGAAAGGAAGA
TGCACTGGTCACCAAGAACCTGGTCCCTGGGGAATCAGTTTATGGAGAGAAGAGAGTCTCGATTTCGGAA
GGAGATGACAAAATTGAGTACCGAGCCTGGAACCCCTTCCGCTCCAAGCTTGCAGCAGCAATCCTGGGTG
GTGTGGACCAGATCCACATCAAACCGGGGGCTAAGGTTCTCTACCTCGGGGCTGCCTCGGGCACCACGGT
CTCCCATGTCTCTGACATCGTTGGTCCGGATGGTCTAGTCTATGCAGTCGAGTTCTCCCACCGCTCTGGC
CGTGACCTCATTAACTTGGCCAAGAAGA
